Addgene plasmid #246063: pBA1729
Purpose: Bacterial expression of Panoptes locus with 300bp of context upstream and 150bp downstream of the ECOR31 operon cloned under the pTet promoter; p15a ori
Depositing lab: Jennifer Doudna. Depositing organization: University of California, Berkeley. Publication: A miniature CRISPR-Cas10 enzyme confers immunity by an inverse signaling pathway. Doherty EE, Adler BA, Yoon PH, Hsieh K, Loi K, Armbuster EG, Lahiri A, Bolling CS, Wilcox XE, Akkati A, Iavarone AT, Pogliano J, Doudna JA. bioRxiv [Preprint]. 2025 Apr 1:2025.03.28.646030. doi: 10.1101/2025.03.28.646030. PubMed 40196485.
Backbone
  Vector backbone: p15a
  Vector type: Bacterial Expression
Growth in bacteria
  Bacterial resistance: Chloramphenicol, 25 μg/mL
  Growth temperature: 37°C
  Growth strain: NEB 10-beta
  Copy number: High Copy
Gene/Insert
  Gene/Insert name: Panoptes locus
  Species: E. coli
  Promoter: pTet promoter
  Cloning method: Golden Gate
Terms and licenses: Academic/Nonprofit Terms; Industry Terms: Not Available to Industry
Depositor comments: Please visit https://doi.org/10.1101/2025.03.28.646030 for the bioRxiv preprint.
How to cite: pBA1729 was a gift from Jennifer Doudna (Addgene plasmid # 246063 ; http://n2t.net/addgene:246063 ; RRID:Addgene_246063)
