[The description below was written by a language model from this plasmid's Addgene catalogue record and pLannotate feature annotations shown in this document.]
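Description:
pBA1729 is a small (about 4 kb) bacterial expression plasmid built on a p15A-origin backbone and selected with chloramphenicol, which carries the Panoptes locus from the E. coli ECOR31 strain. Replication depends on the p15A origin, which is compatible with ColE1-type plasmids and so allows co-maintenance with a second construct. The catalogue lists the plasmid as high copy, although p15A is generally regarded as a medium-copy origin. The feature table also flags a short fragment resembling the RSF origin next to p15A, probably a homology remnant rather than a functional replicon. Chloramphenicol resistance comes from a cat gene driven by its native promoter and followed by the lambda t0 terminator.

The expression module is a Tn10-derived Tet system. A divergently oriented TetR repressor gene sits beside the overlapping tetR/tetA promoter region, so transcription into the insert is repressed by TetR and can be relieved by tetracycline-class inducers. According to the record, the insert, assembled by Golden Gate cloning, comprises the Panoptes operon together with 300 bp of upstream and 150 bp of downstream native genomic context. It therefore retains flanking sequence that may include native regulatory elements as well as the pTet promoter. The automated annotation does not label any features in the roughly 1.5 kb interval between the promoter and the tandem rrnB T1 and T7Te terminators. This is presumably where the locus lies, but its individual genes are not described in the record. The associated publication concerns a miniature CRISPR-Cas10 enzyme that confers immunity through an inverse signalling pathway, which suggests the plasmid is used to reconstitute and test this defence system in E. coli.
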