Features (pLannotate 1.2.2; 9 found; start..end, strand, type, name):
      7..630     -  CDS            TetR: tetracycline repressor TetR; tetR from transposon Tn10; TetR binds to the tetracycline operator tetO to inhibit transcription. This inhibition can be relieved by adding tetracycline or doxycycline.
    649..704     +  promoter       tetR/tetA promoters: tetR; overlapping promoters for bacterial tetR and tetA
   2196..2267    +  terminator     rrnB T1 terminator: transcription terminator T1 from the E. coli rrnB gene
   2283..2310    +  terminator     T7Te terminator: phage T7 early transcription terminator
   2329..2384    -  rep_origin     RSF ori (fragment): Plasmids containing the RSF 1030 origin of replication can be propagated in E. coli cells that contain additional plasmids with compatible origins.
   2472..3017    -  rep_origin     p15A ori: Plasmids containing the medium-copy-number p15A origin of replication can be propagated in E. coli cells that contain a second plasmid with the ColE1 origin.
   3131..3225    -  terminator     lambda t0 terminator: transcription terminator from phage lambda
   3249..3905    -  CDS            cat: CAT_ECOLX - Experimental evidence at protein level: Swiss-Prot protein existence level 1. This enzyme is an effector of chloramphenicol resistance in bacteria. From Escherichia coli. This protein is used as a marker in many commonly used cloning vectors, such as pACYC184.
   3906..4008    -  promoter       cat promoter: promoter of the E. coli cat gene encoding chloramphenicol acetyltransferase
>Addgene plasmid #246063 | pBA1729 | addgene full sequence | sequence record 490799 | Addgene NGS Result
GACGTCTTAAGACCCACTTTCACATTTAAGTTGTTTTTCTAATCCGCATATGATCAATTCAAGGCCGAAT
AAGAAGGCTGGCTCTGCACCTTGGTGATCAAATAATTCGATAGCTTGTCGTAATAATGGCGGCATACTAT
CAGTAGTAGGTGTTTCCCTTTCTTCTTTAGCGACTTGATGCTCTTGATCTTCCAATACGCAACCTAAAGT
AAAATGCCCCACAGCGCTGAGTGCATATAATGCATTCTCTAGTGAAAAACCTTGTTGGCATAAAAAGGCT
AATTGATTTTCGAGAGTTTCATACTGTTTTTCTGTAGGCCGTGTACCTAAATGTACTTTTGCTCCATCGC
GATGACTTAGTAAAGCACATCTAAAACTTTTAGCGTTATTACGTAAAAAATCTTGCCAGCTTTCCCCTTC
TAAAGGGCAAAAGTGAGTATGGTGCCTATCTAACATCTCAATGGCTAAGGCGTCGAGCAAAGCCCGCTTA
TTTTTTACATGCCAATACAATGTAGGCTGCTCTACACCTAGCTTCTGGGCGAGTTTACGGGTTGTTAAAC
CTTCGATTCCGACCTCATTAAGCAGCTCTAATGCGCTGTTAATCACTTTACTTTTATCTAATCTAGACAT
CATTAATTCCTAATTTTTGTTGACACTCTATCGTTGATAGAGTTATTTTACCACTCCCTATCAGTGATAG
AGAAAAGAATTCAAAAGATCTTTTAAGAAGGAGATATACATTGAGAAATCTTTAGTGTAAAGATTTAATA
ATTATCCTTTAAGTGTAGATTACAAGCAGAACAATTGAATTAATCGCCACATTGAAAATATAAAACCTCA
ACACACTTGATGTATTTAACAAGACATAGGATTAAACCCATTAAAATTAAAAAAATTTAAAATACAAACC
TCGTTTTGGCCGGGTATAAATACAATTTAAACCGCAACGTTTTTAAGTAAATAAATTCATTTGCAACTAA
GCATTCAGGGTTGATATAATATAACCACTTAGATAATAATCCATGTTAGTTTGGAGTTAATATGTACATA
GCGATAGATGGCGATGATGTGGGGAGAAAAATAACCTCATCATACTTATCCAACTCAGAAGAGAGGTTGA
CATACATAAGCAACAAATTAAATGATACCACAAAAAAAATATCTAAAATGCTTTTATCCAATGGATTTGA
GATAATTTTCCAAGCCGCAGATGGTGTTACAGCGAAAACAGACAACGAGGTCAATCTTAACTTTGTTTTT
GATAAGATAAAATCCTATTCCTTTGACGAAATTACATTTTCAGCTGGTGTGGGAGCGAATCTAAGAGAAG
CCTATGTTGCACTGTTAAATTCTAAAAGCAACGGTAAGAATATGATTTCTATTTACAAAGACATATTATA
ATGGTGCGAAATGTTTAGAATAATAAGATTTGACTGGTTGTTAAAAACGGTATCACTAATCTCTTTGTTT
GTCACAATACTTTCATTTTGGATCTTTAAGACAGTTCTGTCTTCTGACTTAAGCCTGCTCAAATTGTTAT
CAATATCATCATTAGCATCCATTATCATAAACTTCTTTCTCCTTTCATCAAAGATATCAAGACTAATATG
GGGAACAATAAGGTTTTTCAAGAAAGACATATATCCTGACTTAAATGGAATTTGGGTTGGACATATAATC
ACAGAAACAAATGATGAATTTGAAGTCCGCGCAAAAATAAAGCAAGCACTCCTTGTAACAAAGATAGAAA
TGCACGGCCCCACAGTTAAATCTGTTACGCTAGAAGCAACGCCAACTAAGGAACTGGATAACAACAAATT
GTATTATGTATATAAATCAACCCCTAAAAACCCTAGTTGGAGCGAGTATATTGGCTCGACTATATTCGAC
GTAATTGAAAGTAACAATGCGCTCCAACTTTCCGGTCGATATTATACAGACAGAAAATCCGTGGGGAGAA
TATCAATAAAAAGAATATCACTTAACACTGACTCCGATATATCTTTTTATTAACTTTCGGAATGTTTAAT
TACCACAATCAGCCATGTTCGTTCTTTTAAAATAGAAGGATAATTCGCGCTACTGATATATTAATCATGG
AAAAACTCCTTTCAGTAGCCATTTTCCCTAGAAAAATACCCCTGCATACCTCATATACTCCATGGATCCA
AACTCGAGTAAGGATCTCCAGGCATCAAATAAAACGAAAGGCTCAGTCGAAAGACTGGGCCTTTCGTTTT
ATCTGTTGTTTGTCGGTGAACGCTCTCTACTAGAGTCACACTGGCTCACCTTCGGGTGGGCCTTTCTGCG
TTTATACCTAGGGATATATTCCGCTTCCTCGCTCACTGACTCGCTACGCTCGGTCGTTCGACTGCGGCGA
GCGGAAATGGCTTACGAACGGGGCGGAGATTTCCTGGAAGATGCCAGGAAGATACTTAACAGGGAAGTGA
GAGGGCCGCGGCAAAGCCGTTTTTCCATAGGCTCCGCCCCCCTGACAAGCATCACGAAATCTGACGCTCA
AATCAGTGGTGGCGAAACCCGACAGGACTATAAAGATACCAGGCGTTTCCCCCTGGCGGCTCCCTCGTGC
GCTCTCCTGTTCCTGCCTTTCGGTTTACCGGTGTCATTCCGCTGTTATGGCCGCGTTTGTCTCATTCCAC
GCCTGACACTCAGTTCCGGGTAGGCAGTTCGCTCCAAGCTGGACTGTATGCACGAACCCCCCGTTCAGTC
CGACCGCTGCGCCTTATCCGGTAACTATCGTCTTGAGTCCAACCCGGAAAGACATGCAAAAGCACCACTG
GCAGCAGCCACTGGTAATTGATTTAGAGGAGTTAGTCTTGAAGTCATGCGCCGGTTAAGGCTAAACTGAA
AGGACAAGTTTTGGTGACTGCGCTCCTCCAAGCCAGTTACCTCGGTTCAAAGAGTTGGTAGCTCAGAGAA
CCTTCGAAAAACCGCCCTGCAAGGCGGTTTTTTCGTTTTCAGAGCAAGAGATTACGCGCAGACCAAAACG
ATCTCAAGAAGATCATCTTATTAATCAGATAAAATATTTCTAGATTTCAGTGCAATTTATCTCTTCAAAT
GTAGCACCTGAAGTCAGCCCCATACGATATAAGTTGTTACTAGTGCTTGGATTCTCACCAATAAAAAACG
CCCGGCGGCAACCGAGCGTTCTGAACAAATCCAGATGGAGTTCTGAGGTCATTACTGGATCTATCAACAG
GAGTCCAAGCGAGCTCGATATCAAATTACGCCCCGCCCTGCCACTCATCGCAGTACTGTTGTAATTCATT
AAGCATTCTGCCGACATGGAAGCCATCACAAACGGCATGATGAACCTGAATCGCCAGCGGCATCAGCACC
TTGTCGCCTTGCGTATAATATTTGCCCATGGTGAAAACGGGGGCGAAGAAGTTGTCCATATTGGCCACGT
TTAAATCAAAACTGGTGAAACTCACCCAGGGATTGGCTGAGACGAAAAACATATTCTCAATAAACCCTTT
AGGGAAATAGGCCAGGTTTTCACCGTAACACGCCACATCTTGCGAATATATGTGTAGAAACTGCCGGAAA
TCGTCGTGGTATTCACTCCAGAGCGATGAAAACGTTTCAGTTTGCTCATGGAAAACGGTGTAACAAGGGT
GAACACTATCCCATATCACCAGCTCACCGTCTTTCATTGCCATACGAAATTCCGGATGAGCATTCATCAG
GCGGGCAAGAATGTGAATAAAGGCCGGATAAAACTTGTGCTTATTTTTCTTTACGGTCTTTAAAAAGGCC
GTAATATCCAGCTGAACGGTCTGGTTATAGGTACATTGAGCAACTGACTGAAATGCCTCAAAATGTTCTT
TACGATGCCATTGGGATATATCAACGGTGGTATATCCAGTGATTTTTTTCTCCATTTTAGCTTCCTTAGC
TCCTGAAAATCTCGATAACTCAAAAAATACGCCCGGTAGTGATCTTATTTCATTATGGTGAAAGTTGGAA
CCTCTTACGTGCCGATCAACGTCTCATTTTCGCCAGATATC
